Addgene plasmid #11021: pBABE hygro MEN1 L22R
Depositing lab: Matthew Meyerson. Depositing organization: Dana-Farber Cancer Institute. Publication: Menin associates with a trithorax family histone methyltransferase complex and with the hoxc8 locus. Hughes CM, Rozenblatt-Rosen O, Milne TA, Copeland TD, Levine SS, Lee JC, Hayes DN, Shanmugam KS, Bhattacharjee A, Biondi CA, Kay GF, Hayward NK, Hess JL, Meyerson M. Mol Cell. 2004 Feb 27. 13(4):587-97. 10.1016/S1097-2765(04)00081-4 PubMed 14992727.
Backbone
  Vector backbone: pBABE hygro
  Backbone manufacturer: available at Addgene
  Backbone size w/o insert (bp): 5558
  Vector type: Mammalian Expression, Retroviral
  Selectable markers: Hygromycin
Growth in bacteria
  Bacterial resistance: Ampicillin, 100 μg/mL
  Growth temperature: 37°C
  Growth strain: DH5alpha
  Copy number: High Copy
Gene/Insert
  Gene/Insert name: MEN1 L22R (alt name: multiple endocrine neoplasia I)
  Species: H. sapiens (human)
  Insert size (bp): 2437
  Mutation: L22R
  Entrez Gene: MEN1 (a.k.a. MEAI, SCG2)
  Cloning method: Restriction Enzyme; 5′ cloning site EcoRI (not destroyed); 3′ cloning site EcoRI (not destroyed)
  Sequencing primers: 5′ pBABE5'
Terms and licenses: Academic/Nonprofit Terms; Industry Terms: Not Available to Industry
Depositor comments: Contains 5' and 3' untranslated regions. Author has deposited the sequence of the insert. Click on "sequence" to view.
How to cite: pBABE hygro MEN1 L22R was a gift from Matthew Meyerson (Addgene plasmid # 11021 ; http://n2t.net/addgene:11021 ; RRID:Addgene_11021)
