[The description below was written by a language model from this plasmid's Addgene catalogue record.]
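Description:
pBABE hygro MEN1 L22R is a retroviral mammalian expression plasmid built on the pBABE hygro backbone (about 5.6 kb without insert). It is maintained in E. coli as a high-copy plasmid under ampicillin selection. Transduced or transfected mammalian cells are selected with hygromycin. No feature table accompanies the record, so individual regulatory elements are not itemised. In the standard pBABE design, which is general knowledge rather than something listed here, the cargo lies between Moloney murine leukemia virus-derived long terminal repeats along with a packaging signal. The 5′ LTR drives transcription of the inserted gene, and the drug-resistance marker is expressed from a separate internal promoter. The plasmid supplies only the packageable viral genome, so viral structural proteins must come from a packaging cell line or helper plasmids. The resulting replication-defective virus integrates stably into dividing target cells.

The insert is a roughly 2.4 kb human MEN1 cDNA (multiple endocrine neoplasia I, encoding menin) carrying the L22R missense substitution. It was cloned into an EcoRI site, with that site preserved at both ends, so orientation is not enforced by the cloning strategy. The depositor notes that the fragment retains the native 5′ and 3′ untranslated regions, which accounts for part of its length. No epitope tag or reporter is recorded.

The associated publication concerns menin's association with a trithorax-family histone methyltransferase complex and with the Hoxc8 locus. This suggests the construct is used for stable expression of a mutant menin, probably for comparison with the wild-type protein in such interaction and functional studies. The record itself does not describe the functional consequence of the L22R change.
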