>Addgene plasmid #11021 | pBABE hygro MEN1 L22R | depositor partial sequence | sequence record 6855 | Author sequence
GAATTCCCGGGTCGACCACGCGTCCGGTGTCCGGAGCCGCGGACCTAGAGATCCCAGAAGCCACAGCGCA
GCGGCCCGGCCCGCCACTATTTCCAGGCTCTGCGGGGCAGGGGCCGCCGCCCACCGCCCGCCGCCATGGG
GCTGAAGGCCGCCCAGAAGACGCTGTTCCCGCTGCGCTCCATCGACGACGTGGTGCGCCGGTTTGCTGCC
GAGCTGGGCCGAGAGGAGCCGGACCTGGTGCTCCTTTCCTTGGTGCTGGGCTTCGTGGAGCATTTTCTGG
CTGTCAACCGCGTCATCCCTACCAACGTTCCCGAGCTCACCTTCCAGCCCAGCCCCGCCCCCGACCCGCC
TGGCGGCCTCACCTACTTTCCCGTGGCCGACCTGTCTATCATCGCCGCCCTCTATGCCCGCTTCACCGCC
CAGATCCGAGGCGCCGTCGACCTGTCCCTCTATCCTCGAGAAGGGGGTGTCTCCAGCCGTGAGCTGGTGA
AGAAGGTCTCCGATGTCATATGGAACAGCCTCAGCCGCTCCTACTTCAAGGATCGGGCCCACATCCAGTC
CCTCTTCAGCTTCATCACAGGCACCAAATTGGACAGCTCCGGTGTGGCCTTTGCTGTGGTTGGGGCCTGC
CAGGCCCTGGGTCTCCGGGATGTCCACCTCGCCCTGTCTGAGGATCATGCCTGGGTAGTGTTTGGGCCCA
ATGGGGAGCAGACAGCTGAGGTCACCTGGCACGGCAAGGGCAACGAGGACCGCAGGGGCCAGACAGTCAA
TGCCGGTGTGGCTGAGCGGAGCTGGCTGTACCTGAAAGGATCATACATGCGCTGTGACCGCAAGATGGAG
GTGGCGTTCATGGTGTGTGCCATCAACCCTTCCATTGACCTGCACACCGACTCGCTGGAGCTTCTGCAGC
TGCAGCAGAAGCTGCTCTGGCTGCTCTATGACCTGGGACATCTGGAAAGGTACCCCATGGCCTTAGGGAA
CCTGGCAGATCTAGAGGAGCTGGAGCCCACCCCTGGCCGGCCAGACCCACTCACCCTCTACCACAAGGGC
ATTGCCTCAGCCAAGACCTACTATCGGGATGAACACATCTACCCCTACATGTACCTGGCTGGCTACCACT
GTCGCAACCGCAATGTGCGGGAAGCCCTGCAGGCCTGGGCGGACACGGCCACTGTCATCCAGGACTACAA
CTACTGCCGGGAAGACGAGGAGATCTACAAGGAGTTCTTTGAAGTAGCCAATGATGTCATCCCCAACCTG
CTGAAGGAGGCAGCCAGCTTGCTGGAGGCGGGCGAGGAGCGGCCGGGGGAGCAAAGCCAGGGCACCCAGA
GCCAAGGTTCCGCCCTCCAGGACCCTGAGTGCTTCGCCCACCTGCTGCGATTCTACGACGGCATCTGCAA
ATGGGAGGAGGGCAGTCCCACGCCTGTGCTGCACGTGGGCTGGGCCACCTTTCTTGTGCAGTCCCTAGGC
CGTTTTGAGGGACAGGTGCGGCAGAAGGTGCGCATAGTGAGCCGAGAGGCCGAGGCGGCCGAGGCCGAGG
AGCCGTGGGGCGAGGAAGCCCGGGAAGGCCGGCGGCGGGGCCCACGGCGGGAGTCCAAGCCAGAGGAGCC
CCCGCCGCCCAAGAAGCCAGCACTGGACAAGGGCCTGGGCACCGGCCAGGGTGCAGTGTCAGGACCCCCC
CGGAAGCCTCCTGGGACTGTCGCTGGCACAGCCCGAGGCCCTGAAGGTGGCAGCACGGCTCAGGTGCCAG
CACCCGCAGCATCACCACCGCCGGAGGGTCCAGTGCTCACTTTCCAGAGTGAGAAGATGAAGGGCATGAA
GGAGCTGCTGGTGGCCACCAAGATCAACTCGAGCGCCATCAAGCTGCAACTCACGGCACAGTCGCAAGTG
CAGATGAAGAAGCAGAAAGTGTCCACCCCTAGTGACTACACTCTGTCTTTCCTCAAGCGGCAGCGCAAAG
GCCTCTGAACTACTGGGGACTTCGGACCGCTTGTGGGGACCCAGGCTCCGCCTTAGTCCCCCAACTCTGA
GCCCATGTTCTGCCCCCAGCCCAAAGGGGACAGGCCTCACCTCTACCCAAACCCTAGGTTCCCGGTCCCG
AGTACAGTCTGTATCAAACCCACGATTTTCTCCAGCTCAGAACCCAGGGCTCTGCCCCAGTCGTTAGAAT
ATAGGTCTCTTCTCCCAGAATCCCAGCCGGCCAATGGAAACCTCACGCTGGGTCCTAATTACCAGTCTTT
AAAGGCCCAGCCCCTAGAAACCCAAGCTCCTCCTCGGAACCGCTCACCTAGAGCCAGACCAACGTTACTC
AGGGCTCCTCCCAGCTTGTAGGAGCTGAGGTTTCACCCTTAACCCAAGGGAGCACAGGTCCCACCTCCAG
CCCGGGGAGCCTAGGACCACTCAGCCCCTAGGAGTATATTTCCGCACTTCAGAATTC
