>Addgene plasmid #11021 | pBABE hygro MEN1 L22R | addgene partial sequence | sequence record 17990 | 11021 with pBABE5'
GGTGGTACGTAGGAATTCCCGGGTCGACCCACGCGTCCGGTGTCCGGAGCCGCGGACCTAGAGATCCCAG
AAGCCACAGCGCAGCGGCCCGGCCCGCCACTATTTCCAGGCTCTGCGGGGCAGGGGCCGCCGCCCACCGC
CCGCCGCCATGGGGCTGAAGGCCGCCCAGAAGACGCTGTTCCCGCTGCGCTCCATCGACGACGTGGTGCG
CCGGTTTGCTGCCGAGCTGGGCCGAGAGGAGCCGGACCTGGTGCTCCTTTCCTTGGTGCTGGGCTTCGTG
GAGCATTTTCTGGCTGTCAACCGCGTCATCCCTACCAACGTTCCCGAGCTCACCTTCCAGCCCAGCCCCG
CCCCCGACCCGCCTGGCGGCCTCACCTACTTTCCCGTGGCCGACCTGTCTATCATCGCCGCCCTCTATGC
CCGCTTCACCGCCCAGATCCGAGGCGCCGTCGACCTGTCCCTCTATCCTCGAGAAGGGGGTGTCTCCAGC
CGTGAGCTGGTGAAGAAGGTCTCCGATGTCATATGGAACAGCCTCAGCCGCTCCTACTTCAAGGATCGGG
CCCACATCCAGTCCCTCTTCAGCTTCATCACAGGCACCAAATTGGACAGCTCCGGTGTGGCCTTTGCTGT
GGTTGGGGCCTGCCAGGCCCTGGGTCTCCGGGATGTCCACCTCGCCCTGTCTGAGGATCATGCCTGGGTA
GTGTT
